>Addgene plasmid #63827 | pTd-4-15-13-2 | addgene partial sequence | sequence record 108580 | mCherry-F 5'-ccccgtaatgcagaagaaga-3'
GGCGAAATCAAGATGCGCTTAAAGTTAAAAGACGGCGGTCACTACGACGCAGAAGTTAAAACGACGTACA
TGGCCAAGAAACCGGTTCAGTTACCGGGCGCTTACAAAACCGACATCAAACTCGACATCACCAGCCACAA
CGAAGACTACACCATCGTCGAACAGTACGAACGCGCAGAAGGTCGTCACAGCACCGGTGCTGAATTCGTA
CACCTAAGGAGGTGTACAGCATGAAACGTAAACTCGAGGAACTTTTCACGGGGGTCGTCCCAATTCTGGT
AGAATTAGACGGTGATGTAAACGGGCACAAGTTTAGCGTCAGCGGAGAGGGCGAGGGGGACGCCACCTAC
GGTAAACTTACCCTTAAGTTTATTTGCACGACGGGCAAATTACCCGTTCCGTGGCCAACGCTCGTCACTA
CTTTCGGCTACGGCGTTCAGTGCTTCGCGAGATATCCGGATCACATGAAGCAGCACGATTTCTTCAAGTC
GGCCATGCCAGAGGGTTACGTTCAGGAGAGAACTATATTTTTCAAGGACGACGGCAATTACAAGACACGC
GCCGAAGTCAAGTTCGAAGGCGATACCCTGGTTAACCGTATCGAGTTAAAAGGTATCGATTTTAAAGAAG
ACGGAAACATTCTCGGTCACAAACTCGAATACAACTATAACAGCCATAATGTCTACATTATGGCTGACAA
ACAG
