>Addgene plasmid #63827 | pTd-4-15-13-2 | addgene partial sequence | sequence record 108581 | jkRFP-R 5'-gctttggaaccgtactggaa-3'
GCCTTTGGTAACTTTGAGTTTAGCGGTCTGGGTACCTTCGTACGGACGACCTTCGCCTTCCCCTTCGATT
TCGAACTCGTGACCGTTAACCGAGCCCTCCATGCGAACTTTAAAACGCATAAATTCTTTGATAACGTCTT
CGGAGCTCGCTTTCATGATACCTCCTTACGGAGGTATTTTTTGACGTCCTTATAGAGTTCGTCCATACCG
AGGGTGATGCCTGCCGCCGTTACAAATTCGAGAAGGACCATGTGGTCGCGCTTCTCGTTTGGATCTTTGG
AGAGCGCGCTCTGGGTGCTGAGATAATGATTGTCCGGGAGGAGGACCGGACCGTCGCCGATCGGCGTATT
CTGTTGGTAATGGTCGGCGAGCTGTACCGAGCCGTCCTCGATGTTATGACGAATCTTAAAGTTTGCTTTG
ATACCGTTCTTTTGTTTATCGGCGGTAATGTAGACGTTATCGGAAATCGCGTTATACTCTAACTTGTGAC
CTAAAATGTTGCCGTCCTCTTTGAAGTCGATACCTTTGAGTTCGATGCGATTAACGAGCGTATCGCCCTC
GAACTTAACTTCTGCGCGGGTTTTATAATTACCGTCGTCCTTGAAGAAGATGGTGCGCTCCTGTACATAG
CCTTCGGGCATAGCCGATTTGAAGAAATCGTGTTGCTTCATGTGGTCTGGATAGCGCGCGAAGCACTGGA
CGCCCCA
