>Addgene plasmid #63827 | pTd-4-15-13-2 | depositor partial sequence | sequence record 109548 | Insert DNA Sequence
TCTAGAATAACCATATACCATTTCAGCATAGATCATATGGTCGACAAGGGCGAAGAACTCTTTACCGGCG
TCGTCCCGATCCTGGTAGAGCTTGACGGCGATGTCAACGGTCATAAGTTTAGCGTTAGCGGCGAAGGCGA
GGGCGACGCGACGTACGGTAAATTAACCTTAAAATTCATCTGTACAACCGGTAAATTACCGGTACCGTGG
CCCACGTTAGTTACCACCCTTACCTGGGGCGTCCAGTGCTTCGCGCGCTATCCAGACCACATGAAGCAAC
ACGATTTCTTCAAATCGGCTATGCCCGAAGGCTATGTACAGGAGCGCACCATCTTCTTCAAGGACGACGG
TAATTATAAAACCCGCGCAGAAGTTAAGTTCGAGGGCGATACGCTCGTTAATCGCATCGAACTCAAAGGT
ATCGACTTCAAAGAGGACGGCAACATTTTAGGTCACAAGTTAGAGTATAACGCGATTTCCGATAACGTCT
ACATTACCGCCGATAAACAAAAGAACGGTATCAAAGCAAACTTTAAGATTCGTCATAACATCGAGGACGG
CTCGGTACAGCTCGCCGACCATTACCAACAGAATACGCCGATCGGCGACGGTCCGGTCCTCCTCCCGGAC
AATCATTATCTCAGCACCCAGAGCGCGCTCTCCAAAGATCCAAACGAGAAGCGCGACCACATGGTCCTTC
TCGAATTTGTAACGGCGGCAGGCATCACCCTCGGTATGGACGAACTCTATAAGGACGTCAAAAAATACCT
CCGTAAGGAGGTATCATGAAAGCGAGCTCCGAAGACGTTATCAAAGAATTTATGCGTTTTAAAGTTCGCA
TGGAGGGCTCGGTTAACGGTCACGAGTTCGAAATCGAAGGGGAAGGCGAAGGTCGTCCGTACGAAGGTAC
CCAGACCGCTAAACTCAAAGTTACCAAAGGCGGTCCCTTACCGTTCGCTTGGGATATTTTAAGCCCGCAG
TTCCAGTACGGTTCCAAAGCTTACGTTAAACACCCGGCGGACATCCCGGACTACCTTAAATTATCCTTCC
CCGAAGGGTTTAAGTGGGAGCGCGTTATGAACTTCGAGGACGGCGGCGTCGTTACCGTTACCCAGGACTC
CTCCCTTCAAGACGGCGAGTTCATCTACAAAGTTAAACTTCGCGGTACCAACTTCCCATCCGATGGTCCG
GTCATGCAGAAGAAGACCATGGGTTGGGAAGCTTCCACCGAGCGCATGTATCCGGAGGACGGCGCTTTAA
AAGGCGAAATCAAGATGCGCTTAAAGTTAAAAGACGGCGGTCACTACGACGCAGAAGTTAAAACGACGTA
CATGGCCAAGAAACCGGTTCAGTTACCGGGCGCTTACAAAACCGACATCAAACTCGACATCACCAGCCAC
AACGAAGACTACACCATCGTCGAACAGTACGAACGCGCAGAAGGTCGTCACAGCACCGGTGCTGAATTCG
TACACCTAAGGAGGTGTACAGCATGAAACGTAAACTCGAGGAACTTTTCACGGGGGTCGTCCCAATTCTG
GTAGAATTAGACGGTGATGTAAACGGGCACAAGTTTAGCGTCAGCGGAGAGGGCGAGGGGGACGCCACCT
ACGGTAAACTTACCCTTAAGTTTATTTGCACGACGGGCAAATTACCCGTTCCGTGGCCAACGCTCGTCAC
TACTTTCGGCTACGGCGTTCAGTGCTTCGCGAGATATCCGGATCACATGAAGCAGCACGATTTCTTCAAG
TCGGCCATGCCAGAGGGTTACGTTCAGGAGAGAACTATATTTTTCAAGGACGACGGCAATTACAAGACAC
GCGCCGAAGTCAAGTTCGAAGGCGATACCCTGGTTAACCGTATCGAGTTAAAAGGTATCGATTTTAAAGA
AGACGGAAACATTCTCGGTCACAAACTCGAATACAACTATAACAGCCATAATGTCTACATTATGGCTGAC
AAACAGAAGAACGGCATTAAGGTTAACTTCAAAATTCGCCACAACATCGAAGACGGTAGCGTCCAACTAG
CAGACCATTATCAACAAAATACTCCTATCGGCGACGGCCCAGTCCTTTTACCAGACAACCATTACCTTAG
CACACAAAGCGCCCTTAGCAAAGATCCCAACGAGAAGCGCGACCACATGGTCCTTCTCGAATTTGTCACA
GCGGCAGGGATCACCCACGGCATGGACGAACTCTACAAATAATAATTAATTAAAAAAAAAAACCCCGCCC
CTGACAGGGCGGGGTTTTTTTTTCTAATATGCGGCCGCCATCAAATAAAACGAAAGGCTCAGTCGAAAGA
CTGGGCCTTTCGTTTTATCTGTTGTTTGTCGGTGAACGCTCTCCTGAGTAGGACAAATCCGCCGCCCTAG
AGCATGC
