>Addgene plasmid #63827 | pTd-4-15-13-2 | addgene partial sequence | sequence record 109568 | CAT-R 5'-GCAACTGACTGAAATGCCTC-3'
TATATCCAGTGATTTTTTTCTCCATTTTAGCTTCCTTAGCTCCTGAAAATCTCGATAACTCAAAAAATAC
GCCCGGTAGTGATCTTATTTCATTATGGTGAAAGTTGGAACCTCTTACGTGAACCTAGGCCTTACTGCAG
ATCACACTGGCTCACCTTCGGGTGGGCCTTTCTGCGTTTATATACTAGAGAGAGAATATAAAAAGCCAGA
TTATTAATCCGGCTTTTTTATTATTTAGGATCCATTGACGGCTAGCTCAGTCCAAGGTACAGTGCTAGCT
TCTAGAATAACCATATACCATTTCAGCATAGATCATATGGTCGACAAGGGCGAAGAACTCTTTACCGGCG
TCGTCCCGATCCTGGTAGAGCTTGACGGCGATGTCAACGGTCATAAGTTTAGCGTTAGCGGCGAAGGCGA
GGGCGACGCGACGTACGGTAAATTAACCTTAAAATTCATCTGTACAACCGGTAAATTACCGGTACCGTGG
CCCACGTTAGTTACCACCCTTACCTGGGGCGTCCAGTGCTTCGCGCGCTATCCAGACCACATGAAGCAAC
ACGATTTCTTCAAATCGGCTATGCCCGAAGGCTATGTACAGGAGCGCACCATCTTCTTCAAGGACGACGG
TAATTATAAAACCCGCGCAGAAGTTAAGTTCGAGGGCGATACGCTCGTTAATCGCATCGAACTCAAAGGT
ATCGACTTCAAAGAGGACGGCAACATTTTAGGTCACAAGTTAGAGTATAACGCGATTTCCGATAACGTCT
ACATTACCGCCGAT
