[The description below was written by a language model from this plasmid's Addgene catalogue record.]
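Description:
pTd-4-15-13-2 is a bacterial expression plasmid built on the FTV3 backbone, maintained at high copy in E. coli and selected with chloramphenicol. The record does not name the origin of replication, and no feature table is provided, so the exact layout of backbone elements cannot be described beyond these catalogue fields.

The payload is a synthetic three-gene operon encoding the fluorescent reporters CFP, mRFP1 and GFPmut3b, transcribed from J23100, a strong constitutive promoter from the Anderson synthetic promoter series. The three coding sequences are arranged so that each intergenic distance is -4 nt, meaning that the end of each upstream gene overlaps the start of the next by four nucleotides, a configuration that favours ribosome re-initiation and coupling between adjacent cistrons. The junctions were designed with defined coupling free energies: about -15 kcal/mol between CFP and RFP and about -13 kcal/mol between RFP and GFP. These values reflect inhibitory mRNA structure around the downstream translation start that ribosomes elongating through the upstream gene can unfold. The ribosome binding site of the first gene, CFP, is set to a translation rate of roughly 100 on the arbitrary scale used by the designers.

Because each protein fluoresces in a distinct colour, expression of all three cistrons can be read out simultaneously, showing how translation of an upstream gene influences the ones that follow. The stated purpose is to validate a biophysical model of translational coupling in bacterial operons. The plasmid's name appears to encode its design parameters, suggesting it belongs to a series of variants, although the record does not say so.
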