Addgene plasmid #63827: pTd-4-15-13-2
Purpose: This plasmid is designed to validate the biophysical model of translational coupling
Depositing lab: Howard Salis. Depositing organization: Pennsylvania State University. Publication: A predictive biophysical model of translational coupling to coordinate and control protein expression in bacterial operons. Tian T, Salis HM. Nucleic Acids Res. 2015 Aug 18;43(14):7137-51. doi: 10.1093/nar/gkv635. Epub 2015 Jun 27. PubMed 26117546.
Backbone
  Vector backbone: FTV3
  Vector type: Bacterial Expression
Growth in bacteria
  Bacterial resistance: Chloramphenicol, 25 μg/mL
  Growth temperature: 37°C
  Growth strain: DH10B
  Copy number: High Copy
Gene/Insert
  Gene/Insert name: CFP, mRFP1 and GFPmut3b
  Species: Synthetic
  Mutation: The intergenic distance between each gene is -4 nt. The dG_coupling between CFP and RFP is -15kcal/mol, dG_coupling between RFP and GFP is -13kcal/mol . CFPRBS is around 100 au
  Promoter: J23100
  Cloning method: Restriction Enzyme; 5′ cloning site unknown (unknown if destroyed); 3′ cloning site unknown (unknown if destroyed)
  Sequencing primers: 5′ Cat-R
Terms and licenses: Academic/Nonprofit Terms; Industry Terms: Not Available to Industry
How to cite: pTd-4-15-13-2 was a gift from Howard Salis (Addgene plasmid # 63827 ; http://n2t.net/addgene:63827 ; RRID:Addgene_63827)
